Addgene plasmid #172148: pJH190
Purpose: Accessory Plasmid for PACE of pylBCD variants
Depositing lab: Matthew Bennett. Depositing organization: Rice University. Publication: Improved pyrrolysine biosynthesis through phage assisted non-continuous directed evolution of the complete pathway. Ho JML, Miller CA, Smith KA, Mattia JR, Bennett MR. Nat Commun. 2021 Jun 24;12(1):3914. doi: 10.1038/s41467-021-24183-9. PubMed 34168131.
Backbone
  Vector backbone: ColE1
  Vector type: Bacterial Expression
Growth in bacteria
  Bacterial resistance: Spectinomycin, 50 μg/mL
  Growth temperature: 37°C
  Growth strain: NEB Stable
  Copy number: High Copy
Gene/Insert
  Gene/Insert name: Ppsp gIII.1TAG, luxAB; Plpp [eG SD8] 32A-Nter; PproK pylT
  Species: Synthetic
  Mutation: gIII(P29*); [strong promoter eG, strong RBS SD8] 32A-Nter pylS variant
  Cloning method: Gibson Cloning
Terms and licenses: Academic/Nonprofit Terms; Industry Terms: Not Available to Industry
How to cite: pJH190 was a gift from Matthew Bennett (Addgene plasmid # 172148 ; http://n2t.net/addgene:172148 ; RRID:Addgene_172148)
