[The description below was written by a language model from this plasmid's Addgene catalogue record and pLannotate feature annotations shown in this document.]
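Description:
pJH190 is a bacterial accessory plasmid of about 8.2 kb, built for phage-assisted evolution (PACE and related non-continuous formats) of the pyrrolysine biosynthetic genes pylBCD. It replicates in E. coli from a ColE1-type origin and is selected with spectinomycin through the aadA (SmR) gene. The catalogue lists it as high copy, although the feature table also detects rop and the bom region next to the origin, which are typical of pBR322/ColE1-derived backbones. Short fragments annotated as CmR, lacI, mbeC and a T7 gene 10-derived solubility tag look like residual or partial matches rather than functional parts.

The payload consists of three synthetic cassettes. The first is the phage shock promoter (Ppsp), which is induced by phage infection and here drives M13 gene III followed by the luxAB luciferase genes. Gene III carries an amber stop codon at position 29 (P29*), so full-length pIII, the minor coat protein needed for infectious progeny phage, is made only if that UAG codon is suppressed. The second cassette uses Plpp in a strong promoter (eG) and strong ribosome binding site (SD8) configuration to express a pyrrolysyl-tRNA synthetase variant called 32A-Nter, which is annotated as Methanosarcina barkeri pylS. The third uses PproK to express pylT, the cognate amber suppressor tRNA, which matches the annotated tRNA feature.

Suppression therefore depends on a supply of pyrrolysine. This ties the propagation of selection phage carrying pylBCD variants to how much of the amino acid they produce. The co-transcribed luxAB gives a luminescence readout of activation of the Ppsp operon.
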