Features (pLannotate 1.2.2; 16 found; start..end, strand, type, name):
   1203..2459    +  CDS            pylS: PYLS_METBA - Experimental evidence at protein level: Swiss-Prot protein existence level 1. Catalyzes the attachment of pyrrolysine to tRNA(Pyl). Pyrrolysine is a lysine derivative encoded by the termination codon UAG. From Methanosarcina barkeri.
   2467..2484    +  CDS            SET1 (fragment): solubility-enhancement tag derived from T7 phage gene 10B
   2575..2615    +  CDS            lacI (fragment): lac repressor; lacI; The lac repressor binds to the lac operator to inhibit transcription in E. coli. This inhibition can be relieved by adding lactose or isopropyl-β-D-thiogalactopyranoside (IPTG).
   2841..2909    +  ncRNA          tRNA: Accession: RF00005 - tRNA
   2932..2961    +  terminator     bacterial terminator (fragment): putative bacterial transcription terminator
   3047..3106    -  CDS            CmR (fragment): chloramphenicol acetyltransferase; cat; confers resistance to chloramphenicol
   3251..4042    -  CDS            SmR: aminoglycoside adenylyltransferase (Murphy, 1985); aadA; confers resistance to spectinomycin and streptomycin
   4043..4128    -  promoter       AmpR promoter (fragment): bla
   4175..4763    +  rep_origin     ori: high-copy-number ColE1/pMB1/pBR322/pUC origin of replication
   4949..5089    -  misc_feature   bom: basis of mobility region from pBR322
   5191..5382    -  CDS            rop: Rop protein, which maintains plasmids at low copy number; rop
   5423..5479    +  CDS            mbeC (fragment): MBEC_ECOLX - Experimental evidence at protein level: Swiss-Prot protein existence level 1. Required for efficient mobilization of ColE1 plasmid and is thus essential to promote the specific transfer of the plasmid during conjugation. Probably functions by inducing DNA bending, helping the MbeA relaxase to melt the DNA around the nic site and cleave the phosphodiester bond. Binds specifically double-stranded DNA (dsDNA) containing the ColE1 oriT but does not recognize the inverted repeat (IR). From Escherichia coli.
   5494..5538    +  terminator     rrnB T1 terminator: transcription terminator T1 from the E. coli rrnB gene
   5758..7031    +  CDS            M13 gene III (fragment) (sequence partly withheld): pIII; III; minor coat protein
   7031..8110    +  CDS            luxA (sequence partly withheld): LUXA1_PHOLU - Experimental evidence at protein level: Swiss-Prot protein existence level 1. Light-emitting reaction in luminous bacteria. From Photorhabdus luminescens (Xenorhabdus luminescens).
   8174..975     +  CDS            LuxB (across the origin): LuxB luciferase subunit; luxB; from the Photorhabdus luminescens bioluminescence operon
>Addgene plasmid #172148 | pJH190 | addgene full sequence | sequence record 338790 | Addgene NGS Result
GGATTGTTCTTCCTTAACTTCATCAATTCAACAACTGTTCAAGAACAGAGTATAGTTCGCATGCAGGAAA
TAACGGAGTATGTTGATAAGTTGAATTTTGAACAGATTTTAGTGTATGAAAATCATTTTTCAGATAATGG
TGTTGTCGGCGCTCCTCTGACTGTTTCTGGTTTTCTGCTCGGTTTAACAGAGAAAATTAAAATTGGTTCA
TTAAATCACATCATTACAACTCATCATCCTGTCCGCATAGCGGAGGAAGCTTGCTTATTGGATCAGTTAA
GTGAAGGGAGATTTATTTTAGGGTTTAGTGATTGCGAAAAAAAAGATGAAATGCATTTTTTTAATCGCCC
GGTTGAATATCAACAGCAACTATTTGAAGAGTGTTATGAAATCATTAACGATGCTTTAACAACAGGCTAT
TGTAATCCAGATAACGATTTTTATAGCTTCCCTAAAATATCTGTAAATCCCCATGCTTATACGCCAGGCG
GACCTCGGAAATATGTAACAGCAACCAGTCATCATATTGTTGAGTGGGCGGCCAAAAAAGGTATTCCTCT
CATCTTTAAGTGGGATGATTCTAATGATGTTAGATATGAATATGCTGAAAGATATAAAGCCGTTGCGGAT
AAATATGACGTTGACCTATCAGAGATAGACCATCAGTTAATGATATTAGTTAACTATAACGAAGATAGTA
ATAAAGCTAAACAAGAGACGCGTGCATTTATTAGTGATTATGTTCTTGAAATGCACCCTAATGAAAATTT
CGAAAATAAACTTGAAGAAATAATTGCAGAAAACGCTGTCGGAAATTATACGGAGTGTATAACTGCGGCT
AAGTTGGCAATTGAAAAGTGTGGTGCGAAAAGTGTATTGCTGTCCTTTGAACCAATGAATGATTTGATGA
GCCAAAAAAATGTAATCAATATTGTTGATGATAATATTAAGAAGTACCACACGGAATATACCTAAACGGA
GCCAATGTACGCAAAAAACCCCGCTTCAGCGGGGTTTTTTCGCCAAAAAAAACCCCGCCCTGTCAGGGGC
GGGGTTTTTTTTTAGGGCCCTACGTTCGATGCTTCTTTGAGCGAACGATCAAAAATAAGTGCCTTCCCAT
CAAAAAAATATAGACAACATAAAAAACTTTGTGTTATAGTTGTAACGCTACATGGAGATTAACTCAAAAG
GAGGAAAAAAAAATGAATAATAAGCCGCTGGATGTTCTGATCTCTGCGACCGGTCTGTGGATGTCCCGTA
CCGGCACGCTGCACAAGATCAAGCACTATGAGGTTTCTCGTTCTAAAATCTACATCGAAATGGCGTGTGG
TGACCATCTGGTTGTGAACAACTCTCGCTCTTGCCGTCCCGCACGTGCATTCCGTTATCATAAATACCGT
AAAACCTGCAAACGTTGTCGTGTTTCTGACGAAGATATCAACAACTTCCTGACCCGTTCTACCGAAGGCA
AAACCTCTGTTAAAGTTAAAGTTGTTTCTGCGCCGAAAGTGAAAAAAGCGATGCCGAAATCTGTTTCTCG
TGCGCCGAAACCGCTGGAAAATCCGGTTTCTGCGAAAGCGTCTACCGACACCTCTCGTTCTGTTCCGTCT
CCGGCGAAATCTACCCCGAACTCTCCGGTTCCGACCTCTGCAAGTGCCCCCGCACTTACGAAGAGCCAGA
CTGACAGGCTTGAAGTCCTGTTAAACCCAAAAGATGAGATTTCCCTGAATTCCGGCAAGCCTTTCAGGGA
GCTTGAGTCCGAATTGCTCTCTCGCAGAAAAAAAGACCTGCAGCAGATCTACGCGGAAGAAAGGGAGAAT
TATCTGGGGAAACTCGAGCGTGAAATTACCAGGTTCTTTGTGGACAGGGGTTTTCTGGAAATAAAATCCC
CGATCCTGATCCCTCTTGAGTATATCGAAAGGATGGGCATTGATAATGATACCGAACTTTCAAAACAGAT
CTTCAGGGTTGACAAGAACTTCTGCCTGAGACCCATGCTTGCTCCAAACCTTTACAACTACCTGCGCAAG
CTTGACAGGGCCCTGCCTGATCCAATAAAAATTTTTGAAATAGGCCCATGCTACAGAAAAGAGTCCGACG
GCAAAGAACACCTCGAAGAGTTTACCATGCTGAACTTCTGCCAGATGGGATCGGGATGCACACGGGAAAA
TCTTGAAAGCATAATTACGGACTTCCTGAACCACCTGGGAATTGATTTCAAGATCGTAGGCGATTCCTGC
ATGGTCTATGGGGATACCCTTGATGTAATGCACGGAGACCTGGAACTTTCCTCTGCAGTAGTCGGACCCA
TACCGCTTGACCGGGAATGGGGTATTGATAAACCCTGGATAGGGGCAGGTTTCGGGCTCGAACGCCTTCT
AAAGGTTAAACACGACTTTAAAAATATCAAGAGAGCTGCAAGGTCCGAGTCTTACTATAACGGGATTTCT
ACCAACCTGTAACCTAGGCTGCTGCCACCGCTGAGATCTATGGCCCGCGCCCACAGGAAGGAGCTACCGG
CAGCGGTGCGGACTGTTGTAACTCATAATAAGAAATGAGGCCGCTCATGGCGTTCTGTTGCCCGTCTCGC
TGGTGAAAAGAAAAACCACCCTGGCTAACTAAGCGGCCTGCTGACTTTCTCGCCGATCAAATGACTGTCC
GTGTGCTTCTCAAATGCCTGAGGCCAGTTTGCTCAGGCTCTCCCCGTGGAGGTAATAATTGACGATATGA
TCAGTGCACGGCTAACTAAGCGGCCTGCTGACTTTCTCGCCGATCAAAAGGCATTTTGCTATTAAGGGAT
TGACGAGGGCGTATCTGCGCAGTAAGATGCGCCCCGCATTCGGAAACCTGATCATGTAGATCGAATGGAC
TCTAAATCCGTTCAGCCGGGTTAGATTCCCGGGGTTTCCGCCAGGATCCGTCGACCTGCAGATCCTTAGC
GAAAGCTAAGGATTTTTTTTAAGCTTCTGCCATTCATCCGCTTATTATCACTTATTCAGGCGTAGCAACC
AGGCGTTTAAGGGCACCAATAACTGCCTTAAAAAAATTACGCCCCGCCCTGCCACTCATCGCAGTACTGT
TGTAATTCATTAAGCATTCTGCCGACGTTCATCGGATCCCGGGCCCGTCGACTGCAGAGGCCTGCATGCA
AGCTTGGCGTAATCATGATGGACTTAATTAACGGCACTCCTCAGCAAATATAATGACCCTCTTGATAACC
CAAGAGGGCATTTTTTAATGCCCATGGCGTTTATTTGCCGACTACCTTGGTGATCTCGCCTTTCACGTAG
TGGACAAATTCTTCCAACTGATCTGCGCGCGAGGCCAAGCGATCTTCTTCTTGTCCAAGATAAGCCTGTC
TAGCTTCAAGTATGACGGGCTGATACTGGGCCGGCAGGCGCTCCATTGCCCAGTCGGCAGCGACATCCTT
CGGCGCGATTTTGCCGGTTACTGCGCTGTACCAAATGCGGGACAACGTAAGCACTACATTTCGCTCATCG
CCAGCCCAGTCGGGCGGCGAGTTCCATAGCGTTAAGGTTTCATTTAGCGCCTCAAATAGATCCTGTTCAG
GAACCGGATCAAAGAGTTCCTCCGCCGCTGGACCTACCAAGGCAACGCTATGTTCTCTTGCTTTTGTCAG
CAAGATAGCCAGATCAATGTCGATCGTGGCTGGCTCGAAGATACCTGCAAGAATGTCATTGCGCTGCCAT
TCTCCAAATTGCAGTTCGCGCTTAGCTGGATAACGCCACGGAATGATGTCGTCGTGCACAACAATGGTGA
CTTCTACAGCGCGGAGAATCTCGCTCTCTCCAGGGGAAGCCGAAGTTTCCAAAAGGTCGTTGATCAAAGC
TCGCCGCGTTGTTTCATCAAGCCTTACGGTCACCGTAACCAGCAAATCAATATCACTGTGTGGCTTCAGG
CCGCCATCCACTGCGGAGCCGTACAAATGTACGGCCAGCAACGTCGGTTCGAGATGGCGCTCGATGACGC
CAACTACCTCTGATAGTTGAGTCGATACTTCGGCGATCACCGCTTCCCTCATACTCTTCCTTTTTCAATA
TTATTGAAGCATTTATCAGGGTTATTGTTTCATGAGCGTATACATATTTGAATGTATTTAGAAAAATATT
AATTGCGTTGCGCTCACTGCCCGCTTTCCAGGCCAAATAGGCCGTTGAGATCCTTTTTTTCTGCGCGTAA
TCTGCTGCTTGCAAACAAAAAAACCACCGCTACCAGCGGTGGTTTGTTTGCCGGATCAAGAGCTACCACC
TCTTTTTCCGAAGGTAACTGGCTTCAGCAGAGCGCAGATACCAAATACTGTCCTTCTAGTGTAGCCGTAG
TTAGGCCACCACTTCAAGAACTCTGTAGCACCGCCTACATACCTCGCTCTGCTAATCCTGTTACCAGTGG
CTGCTGCCAGTGGCGATAAGTCGTGTCTTACCGGGTTGGACTCAAGACGATAGTTACCGGATAAGGCGCA
GCGGTCGGGCTGAACGGGGGGTTCGTGCACACAGCCCAGCTTGGAGCGAACGACCTACACCGAACTGAGA
TACCTACAGCGTGAGCTATGAGAAAGCGCCACGCTTCCCGAAGGGAGAAAGGCGGACAGGTATCCGGTAA
GCGGCAGGGTCGGAACAGGAGAGCGCACGAGGGAGCTTCCAGGGGGAAACGCCTGGTATCTTTATAGTCC
TGTCGGGTTTCGCCACCTCTGACTTGAGCGTCGATTTTTGTGATGCTCGTCAGGGGGGCGGAGCCTATGG
AAAAACGCCAGCAACGCGGCCTTTTTACGGTTCCTGGCCTTTTGCTGGCCTTTTGCTCACATGTTCTTTC
CTGCGTTATCCCCTGATTCTGTGGATAACCGTATTACCGCCTTTGAGTGAGCTGATACCGCTCGCCGCAG
CCGAACGACCGAGCGCAGCGAGTCAGTGAGCGAGGAAGCGGAAGAGCGCCTGATGCGGTATTTTCTCCTT
ACGCATCTGTGCGGTATTTCACACCGCATATGGTGCACTCTCAGTACAATCTGCTCTGATGCCGCATAGT
TAAGCCAGTATACACTCCGCTATCGCTACGTGACTGGGTCATGGCTGCGCCCCGACACCCGCCAACACCC
GCTGACGCGCCCTGACGGGCTTGTCTGCTCCCGGCATCCGCTTACAGACAAGCTGTGACCGTCTCCGGGA
GCTGCATGTGTCAGAGGTTTTCACCGTCATCACCGAAACGCGCGAGGCAGCTGCGGTAAAGCTCATCAGC
GTGGTCGTGAAGCGATTCACAGATGTCTGCCTGTTCATCCGCGTCCAGCTCGTTGAGTTTCTCCAGAAGC
GTTAATGTCTGGCTTCTGATAAAGCGGGCCATGTTAAGGGCGGTTTTTTCCTGTTTGGTCACTGATGCCT
CCGTGTAAGGGGGATTTCTGTTCATGGGGGTAATGATACCGATGAAACGAGAGAGGATGCTCACGATACG
GGTTACTGATGATGAACAAAGAGGACATCCGGTCAAATAAAACGAAAGGCTCAGTCGAAAGACTGGGCCT
TTCGTTTTGCTGAGGAGACTTAGGGACCCTGATGAAATTCGCCACTTGTTAGTGTAATTCGCTAACTCAT
CCTGGCATGTTGCTGTTGATTCTTCAATCAGATCTTTATAAATCAAAAAGATAAAAAATTGGCACGCAAA
TTGTATTAACAGTTCAGCAGGACAATCCTGAACGCAGAAATCAAGAGGACAACATTACCTGCAGGTGCAG
TAAGGAGGAAAAAAAAA
[83 nt withheld, positions 5758-5840]
TAG
[98 nt withheld, positions 5844-5941]
A
[305 nt withheld, positions 5943-6247]
G
[176 nt withheld, positions 6249-6424]
CCAATCGTCTGACCTGCCTCAACCTCCTGTC
[82 nt withheld, positions 6456-6537]
GCTCTGAGGGA
[161 nt withheld, positions 6549-6709]
T
[41 nt withheld, positions 6711-6751]
T
[62 nt withheld, positions 6753-6814]
A
[35 nt withheld, positions 6816-6850]
CCTCCCTCAATCGGTTGAATGTCGCCCTTTTGTCTTTGGCGCTGGTAAACCTTACGAGTTCAGTATCGAC
TGCGATAAGATCAACCTGTTCCGC
[50 nt withheld, positions 6945-6994]
T
[37 nt withheld, positions 6996-7032]
GAAATTTGGAAACTTTTTGCTTACATACCAACCTCCCCAATTTTCCCAAACAGAGGTAATGAAACGTTTG
GTTAAATTAGGTCGCATCTCTGAGGAGTGTGGTTTTGATACCGTATGGTTACTGGAGCATCATTTCACGG
AGTTTGGTTTGCTTGGTAACCCTTATGTCGCTGCTGCATATTTACTTGGCGCGACTAAAAAATTGAATGT
AGGAACTGCCGCTATTGTTCTTCCCACAGCCCATCCAGTACGCCAACTTGAAGATGTGAATTTATTGGAT
CAAATGTCAAAAGGACGATTTCGGTTTGGTATTTGCCGAGGGCTTTACAACAAGGACTTTCGCGTATTCG
GCACAGATATGAATAACAGTCGCGCCTTAGCGGAATGCTGGTACGGGCTGATAAAGAATGGCATGACAGA
GGGATATATGGAAGCTGATAATGAACATATCAAGTTCCATAAGGTAAAAGTAAACCCCGCGGCGTATAGC
AGAGGTGGCGCACCGGTTTATGTGGTGGCTGAATCAGCTTCGACGACTGAGTGGGCTGCTCAATTTGGCC
TACCGATGATATTAAGTTGGATTATAAATACTAACGAAAAGAAAGCACAACTTGAGCTTTATAATGAAGT
GGCTCAAGAATATGGGCACGATATTCATAATATCGACCATTGCTTATCATATATAACATCTGTAGATCAT
GACTCAATTAAAGCGAAAGAGATTTGCCGGAAATTTCTGGGGCATTGGTATGATTCTTATGTGAATGCTA
CGACTATTTTTGATGATTCAGACCAAACAAGAGGTTATGATTTCAATAAAGGGCAGTGGCGTGACTTTGT
ATTAAAAGGACATAAAGATACTAATCGCCGTATTGATTACAGTTACGAAATCAATCCCGTGGGAACGCCG
CAGGAATGTATTGACATAATTCAAAAAGACATTGATGCTACAGGAATATCAAATATTTGTTGTGGATTTG
AAGCTAATGGAACAGTAGACGAAATTATTGCTTCCATGAAGCTCTTCCAGTCTGATGTCATGCCATTTCT
TAAAGAAAAACAACGTTCGCTATTATATTATGGCGGTGGCGGTAGCGGCGGTGGCGGTAGCGGCGGTGGC
GGTAGCGGCGGTGGCGGTAGCAAATTT
